Addgene plasmid #118975: AAV-syn-GCaMP6m-XC
Purpose: Improved genetic encoded calcium sensor based on GCaMP6m
Depositing lab: Xiaodong Liu. Depositing organization: Tsinghua University. Publication: Improved calcium sensor GCaMP-X overcomes the calcium channel perturbations induced by the calmodulin in GCaMP. Yang Y, Liu N, He Y, Liu Y, Ge L, Zou L, Song S, Xiong W, Liu X. Nat Commun. 2018 Apr 17;9(1):1504. doi: 10.1038/s41467-018-03719-6. PubMed 29666364.
Backbone
  Vector backbone: pHBAAV-hsyn-MCS-T2A-ZsGreen
  Vector type: AAV
Growth in bacteria
  Bacterial resistance: Ampicillin, 100 μg/mL
  Growth temperature: 37°C
  Growth strain: NEB Stable
  Copy number: Unknown
Gene/Insert
  Gene/Insert name: GCaMP6m-XC (alt names: GCaMP-X; AAV-Syn-GCaMP-X)
  Species: Synthetic
  Cloning method: Restriction Enzyme; 5′ cloning site unknoen (unknown if destroyed); 3′ cloning site unknown (unknown if destroyed)
  Sequencing primers: 5′ unknown
Terms and licenses: Academic/Nonprofit Terms; Industry Terms: Not Available to Industry
How to cite: AAV-syn-GCaMP6m-XC was a gift from Xiaodong Liu (Addgene plasmid # 118975 ; http://n2t.net/addgene:118975 ; RRID:Addgene_118975)
