[The description below was written by a language model from this plasmid's Addgene catalogue record and the feature table of its GenBank file.]
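Description:
AAV-syn-GCaMP6m-XC is a 6,039 bp adeno-associated virus transfer plasmid for neuron-specific expression of a modified genetically encoded calcium indicator. It derives from the backbone pHBAAV-hsyn-MCS-T2A-ZsGreen, although no T2A or ZsGreen element is annotated in the feature table, so the reporter appears not to be retained as a recognised feature. In bacteria the plasmid replicates from a high-copy ColE1/pUC-type origin and is selected with ampicillin through the bla gene. An f1 phage origin is also present. A recombination-deficient growth strain is listed, consistent with the need to keep the repeat-rich ITRs intact.

The expression cassette lies between two AAV2 inverted terminal repeats, one of them annotated as a functionally equivalent alternate form. The ITRs are the cis elements required for replication and packaging of the cassette into AAV particles. Within the cassette, the human synapsin I promoter restricts expression to neurons. It is followed by a Kozak consensus and then the sensor coding region. The annotated GCaMP6m reading frame starts roughly 100 bp downstream of this first Kozak site, leaving room for additional N-terminal sequence. That would fit the "X" modification of the GCaMP-X design, but the record does not annotate or describe this segment or the meaning of the "C" suffix. Downstream, a WPRE boosts transcript stability and expression, and a human growth hormone polyadenylation signal terminates the message.

The insert is synthetic and is described as an improved sensor based on GCaMP6m. According to the associated publication title, the GCaMP-X design is intended to overcome the calcium channel perturbations caused by the calmodulin moiety of conventional GCaMP. The construct suits production of recombinant AAV for calcium imaging in neurons.
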