LOCUS       Exported 6039 bp ds-DNA circular SYN 12-MAY-2021
DEFINITION  Improved genetic encoded calcium sensor based on GCaMP6m.
ACCESSION   .
VERSION     .
KEYWORDS    AAV-syn-GCaMP6m-XC
SOURCE      synthetic DNA construct
  ORGANISM  synthetic DNA construct
REFERENCE   1 (bases 1 to 6039)
  AUTHORS   Yang Y, Liu N, He Y, Liu Y, Ge L, Zou L, Song S, Xiong W, Liu X
  TITLE     Improved calcium sensor GCaMP-X overcomes the calcium channel
            perturbations induced by the calmodulin in GCaMP.
  JOURNAL   Nat Commun. 2018 Apr 17;9(1):1504. doi: 10.1038/s41467-018-03719-6.
  PUBMED    29666364
REFERENCE   2 (bases 1 to 6039)
  AUTHORS   .
  TITLE     Direct Submission
  JOURNAL   Exported May 12, 2021 from SnapGene Server 1.1.58
            http://www.snapgene.com
FEATURES             Location/Qualifiers
     source          1..6039
                     /organism="synthetic DNA construct"
                     /mol_type="other DNA"
     promoter        132..579
                     /label=hSyn promoter
                     /note="human synapsin I promoter; confers neuron-specific
                     expression (Kugler et al., 2003)"
     regulatory      599..608
                     /regulatory_class="other"
                     /note="vertebrate consensus sequence for strong initiation
                     of translation (Kozak, 1987)"
     CDS             716..2065
                     /codon_start=1
                     /product="improved fluorescent protein-based calcium sensor
                     (Chen et al., 2013)"
                     /label=GCaMP6m
                     /translation="MGSHHHHHHGMASMTGGQQMGRDLYDDDDKDLATMVDSSRRKWNK
                     TGHAVRAIGRLSSLENVYIKADKQKNGIKANFKIRHNIEDGGVQLAYHYQQNTPIGDGP
                     VLLPDNHYLSVQSKLSKDPNEKRDHMVLLEFVTAAGITLGMDELYKGGTGGSMVSKGEE
                     LFTGVVPILVELDGDVNGHKFSVSGEGEGDATYGKLTLKFICTTGKLPVPWPTLVTTLT
                     YGVQCFSRYPDHMKQHDFFKSAMPEGYIQERTIFFKDDGNYKTRAEVKFEGDTLVNRIE
                     LKGIDFKEDGNILGHKLEYNLPDQLTEEQIAEFKEAFSLFDKDGDGTITTKELGTVMRS
                     LGQNPTEAELQDMINEVDADGDGTIDFPEFLTMMARKGSYRDTEEEIREAFGVFDKDGN
                     GYISAAELRHVMTNLGEKLTDEEVDEMIREADIDGDGQVNYEEFVQMMTAK"
     regulatory      812..821
                     /regulatory_class="other"
                     /note="vertebrate consensus sequence for strong initiation
                     of translation (Kozak, 1987)"
     primer_bind     1102..1123
                     /label=EGFP-C
                     /note="EGFP, forward primer"
     primer_bind     complement(1229..1250)
                     /label=EGFP-N
                     /note="EGFP, reverse primer"
     primer_bind     complement(1490..1509)
                     /label=EXFP-R
                     /note="For distinguishing EGFP variants, reverse primer"
     misc_feature    2123..2711
                     /label=WPRE
                     /note="woodchuck hepatitis virus posttranscriptional
                     regulatory element"
     primer_bind     complement(2176..2196)
                     /label=WPRE-R
                     /note="WPRE, reverse primer"
     CDS             complement(2594..2605)
                     /codon_start=1
                     /product="Factor Xa recognition and cleavage site"
                     /label=Factor Xa site
                     /translation="IEGR"
     polyA_signal    2743..3219
                     /label=hGH poly(A) signal
                     /note="human growth hormone polyadenylation signal"
     primer_bind     complement(2942..2961)
                     /label=hGH-PA-R
                     /note="Human growth hormone terminator, reverse primer"
     repeat_region   3259..3399
                     /label=AAV2 ITR
                     /note="inverted terminal repeat of adeno-associated virus
                     serotype 2"
     repeat_region   3259..3388
                     /label=AAV2 ITR
     rep_origin      3474..3929
                     /direction=RIGHT
                     /label=f1 ori
                     /note="f1 bacteriophage origin of replication; arrow
                     indicates direction of (+) strand synthesis"
     primer_bind     complement(3561..3580)
                     /label=F1ori-R
                     /note="F1 origin, reverse primer"
     primer_bind     3771..3792
                     /label=F1ori-F
                     /note="F1 origin, forward primer"
     primer_bind     complement(3946..3965)
                     /label=pRS-marker
                     /note="pRS vectors, use to sequence yeast selectable
                     marker"
     primer_bind     4065..4087
                     /label=pGEX 3'
                     /note="pGEX vectors, reverse primer"
     primer_bind     complement(4125..4143)
                     /label=pBRforEco
                     /note="pBR322 vectors, upsteam of EcoRI site, forward
                     primer"
     promoter        4211..4315
                     /gene="bla"
                     /label=AmpR promoter
     CDS             4316..5176
                     /codon_start=1
                     /gene="bla"
                     /product="beta-lactamase"
                     /label=AmpR
                     /note="confers resistance to ampicillin, carbenicillin, and
                     related antibiotics"
                     /translation="MSIQHFRVALIPFFAAFCLPVFAHPETLVKVKDAEDQLGARVGYI
                     ELDLNSGKILESFRPEERFPMMSTFKVLLCGAVLSRIDAGQEQLGRRIHYSQNDLVEYS
                     PVTEKHLTDGMTVRELCSAAITMSDNTAANLLLTTIGGPKELTAFLHNMGDHVTRLDRW
                     EPELNEAIPNDERDTTMPVAMATTLRKLLTGELLTLASRQQLIDWMEADKVAGPLLRSA
                     LPAGWFIADKSGAGERGSRGIIAALGPDGKPSRIVVIYTTGSQATMDERNRQIAEIGAS
                     LIKHW"
     primer_bind     complement(4534..4553)
                     /label=Amp-R
                     /note="Ampicillin resistance gene, reverse primer"
     rep_origin      5347..5935
                     /direction=RIGHT
                     /label=ori
                     /note="high-copy-number ColE1/pMB1/pBR322/pUC origin of
                     replication"
     primer_bind     5836..5855
                     /label=pBR322ori-F
                     /note="pBR322 origin, forward primer"
     repeat_region   5997..87
                     /label=AAV2 ITR (alternate)
                     /note="Functional equivalent of wild-type AAV2 ITR"
ORIGIN
        1 ggcgtcgggc gacctttggt cgcccggcct cagtgagcga gcgagcgcgc agagagggag
       61 tggccaactc catcactagg ggttcctgcg gccgcacgcg tgtgtctaga ctgcagaggg
      121 ccctgcgtat gagtgcaagt gggttttagg accaggatga ggcggggtgg gggtgcctac
      181 ctgacgaccg accccgaccc actggacaag cacccaaccc ccattcccca aattgcgcat
      241 cccctatcag agagggggag gggaaacagg atgcggcgag gcgcgtgcgc actgccagct
      301 tcagcaccgc ggacagtgcc ttcgcccccg cctggcggcg cgcgccaccg ccgcctcagc
      361 actgaaggcg cgctgacgtc actcgccggt cccccgcaaa ctccccttcc cggccacctt
      421 ggtcgcgtcc gcgccgccgc cggcccagcc ggaccgcacc acgcgaggcg cgagataggg
      481 gggcacgggc gcgaccatct gcgctgcggc gccggcgact cagcgctgcc tcagtctgcg
      541 gtgggcagcg gaggagtcgt gtcgtgcctg agagcgcagt cgagaaggta ccggatccgc
      601 caccatgggc atggacgagc tgtacaaggg taccgctgca accaaaattc aggctgcctt
      661 ccgtggacac ataacaagga aaaagctcaa agacgagaag aagggtgctg aattcatggg
      721 ttctcatcat catcatcatc atggtatggc tagcatgact ggtggacagc aaatgggtcg
      781 ggatctgtac gacgatgacg ataaggatct cgccaccatg gtcgactcat cacgtcgtaa
      841 gtggaataag acaggtcacg cagtcagagc tataggtcgg ctgagctcac tcgagaacgt
      901 ctatatcaag gccgacaagc agaagaacgg catcaaggcg aacttcaaga tccgccacaa
      961 catcgaggac ggcggcgtgc agctcgccta ccactaccag cagaacaccc ccatcggcga
     1021 cggccccgtg ctgctgcccg acaaccacta cctgagcgtg cagtccaaac tttcgaaaga
     1081 ccccaacgag aagcgcgatc acatggtcct gctggagttc gtgaccgccg ccgggatcac
     1141 tctcggcatg gacgagctgt acaagggcgg taccggaggg agcatggtga gcaagggcga
     1201 ggagctgttc accggggtgg tgcccatcct ggtcgagctg gacggcgacg taaacggcca
     1261 caagttcagc gtgtccggcg agggtgaggg cgatgccacc tacggcaagc tgaccctgaa
     1321 gttcatctgc accaccggca agctgcccgt gccctggccc accctcgtga ccaccctgac
     1381 ctacggcgtg cagtgcttca gccgctaccc cgaccacatg aagcagcacg acttcttcaa
     1441 gtccgccatg cccgaaggct acatccagga gcgcaccatc ttcttcaagg acgacggcaa
     1501 ctacaagacc cgcgccgagg tgaagttcga gggcgacacc ctggtgaacc gcatcgagct
     1561 gaagggcatc gacttcaagg aggacggcaa catcctgggg cacaagctgg agtacaacct
     1621 gccggaccaa ctgactgaag agcagatcgc agaatttaaa gaggctttct ccctatttga
     1681 caaggacggg gatgggacaa taacaaccaa ggagctgggg acggtgatgc ggtctctggg
     1741 gcagaacccc acagaagcag agctgcagga catgatcaat gaagtagatg ccgacggtga
     1801 cggcacaatc gacttccctg agttcctgac aatgatggca agaaaaggga gctacaggga
     1861 cacggaagaa gaaattagag aagcgttcgg tgtgtttgat aaggatggca atggctacat
     1921 cagtgcagca gagcttcgcc acgtgatgac aaaccttgga gagaagttaa cagatgaaga
     1981 ggttgatgaa atgatcaggg aagcagacat cgatggggat ggtcaggtaa actacgaaga
     2041 gtttgtacaa atgatgacag cgaagcttgc tcttaagttg gctggacttg atattggttc
     2101 ttaagatatc aagcttatcg ataatcaacc tctggattac aaaatttgtg aaagattgac
     2161 tggtattctt aactatgttg ctccttttac gctatgtgga tacgctgctt taatgccttt
     2221 gtatcatgct attgcttccc gtatggcttt cattttctcc tccttgtata aatcctggtt
     2281 gctgtctctt tatgaggagt tgtggcccgt tgtcaggcaa cgtggcgtgg tgtgcactgt
     2341 gtttgctgac gcaaccccca ctggttgggg cattgccacc acctgtcagc tcctttccgg
     2401 gactttcgct ttccccctcc ctattgccac ggcggaactc atcgccgcct gccttgcccg
     2461 ctgctggaca ggggctcggc tgttgggcac tgacaattcc gtggtgttgt cggggaaatc
     2521 atcgtccttt ccttggctgc tcgcctatgt tgccacctgg attctgcgcg ggacgtcctt
     2581 ctgctacgtc ccttcggccc tcaatccagc ggaccttcct tcccgcggcc tgctgccggc
     2641 tctgcggcct cttccgcgtc ttcgccttcg ccctcagacg agtcggatct ccctttgggc
     2701 cgcctccccg catcgatacc gagcgctgct cgagagatct acgggtggca tccctgtgac
     2761 ccctccccag tgcctctcct ggccctggaa gttgccactc cagtgcccac cagccttgtc
     2821 ctaataaaat taagttgcat cattttgtct gactaggtgt ccttctataa tattatgggg
     2881 tggagggggg tggtatggag caaggggcaa gttgggaaga caacctgtag ggcctgcggg
     2941 gtctattggg aaccaagctg gagtgcagtg gcacaatctt ggctcactgc aatctccgcc
     3001 tcctgggttc aagcgattct cctgcctcag cctcccgagt tgttgggatt ccaggcatgc
     3061 atgaccaggc tcagctaatt tttgtttttt tggtagagac ggggtttcac catattggcc
     3121 aggctggtct ccaactccta atctcaggtg atctacccac cttggcctcc caaattgctg
     3181 ggattacagg cgtgaaccac tgctcccttc cctgtccttc tgattttgta ggtaaccacg
     3241 tgcggaccga gcggccgcag gaacccctag tgatggagtt ggccactccc tctctgcgcg
     3301 ctcgctcgct cactgaggcc gggcgaccaa aggtcgcccg acgcccgggc tttgcccggg
     3361 cggcctcagt gagcgagcga gcgcgcagct gcctgcaggg gcgcctgatg cggtattttc
     3421 tccttacgca tctgtgcggt atttcacacc gcatannnnn nnnnnnnnnn nnnnnnnnnn
     3481 nnnnnnnnnn nnnnnnnnnn nnnnnnnnnn nnnnnnnnnn nnnnnnnnnn nnnnnnnnnn
     3541 nnnnnnnnnn tnnnnnnnnn nnnnnnnnnn nnnnnnnnnn nnnnnnnnnn nnnnnnncnn
     3601 nnnnnnnnnn nnnnnnnnnn nnnnnnnnnn nnnnnnnnnn nnnnnnnnnn nnnnnnnnnn
     3661 nnnnnnnnnn nnnnnnnnnn nnnnnnnnnn nnnnnnnnnn nnnnnnnnnn nnnnnnnnnn
     3721 nnnnnnnnnn nnnnnnnnnc ctttgacgtt ggagtccacg ttctttaata gtggactctt
     3781 gttccaaact ggaacaacac tcaactctat ctcgggctat tcttttgatt tataagggat
     3841 tttgccgatt tcggtctatt ggttaaaaaa tgagctgatt taacaaaaat ttaacgcgaa
     3901 ttttaacaaa atattaacgt ttacaatttt atggtgcact ctcagtacaa tctgctctga
     3961 tgccgcatag ttaagccagc cccgacaccc gccaacaccc gctgacgcgc cctgacgggc
     4021 ttgtctgctc ccggcatccg cttacagaca agctgtgacc gtctccggga gctgcatgtg
     4081 tcagaggttt tcaccgtcat caccgaaacg cgcgagacga aagggcctcg tgatacgcct
     4141 atttttatag gttaatgtca tgataataat ggtttcttag acgtcaggtg gcacttttcg
     4201 gggaaatgtg cgcggaaccc ctatttgttt atttttctaa atacattcaa atatgtatcc
     4261 gctcatgaga caataaccct gataaatgct tcaataatat tgaaaaagga agagtatgag
     4321 tattcaacat ttccgtgtcg cccttattcc cttttttgcg gcattttgcc ttcctgtttt
     4381 tgctcaccca gaaacgctgg tgaaagtaaa agatgctgaa gatcagttgg gtgcacgagt
     4441 gggttacatc gaactggatc tcaacagcgg taagatcctt gagagttttc gccccgaaga
     4501 acgttttcca atgatgagca cttttaaagt tctgctatgt ggcgcggtat tatcccgtat
     4561 tgacgccggg caagagcaac tcggtcgccg catacactat tctcagaatg acttggttga
     4621 gtactcacca gtcacagaaa agcatcttac ggatggcatg acagtaagag aattatgcag
     4681 tgctgccata accatgagtg ataacactgc ggccaactta cttctgacaa cgatcggagg
     4741 accgaaggag ctaaccgctt ttttgcacaa catgggggat catgtaactc gccttgatcg
     4801 ttgggaaccg gagctgaatg aagccatacc aaacgacgag cgtgacacca cgatgcctgt
     4861 agcaatggca acaacgttgc gcaaactatt aactggcgaa ctacttactc tagcttcccg
     4921 gcaacaatta atagactgga tggaggcgga taaagttgca ggaccacttc tgcgctcggc
     4981 ccttccggct ggctggttta ttgctgataa atctggagcc ggtgagcgtg ggtctcgcgg
     5041 tatcattgca gcactggggc cagatggtaa gccctcccgt atcgtagtta tctacacgac
     5101 ggggagtcag gcaactatgg atgaacgaaa tagacagatc gctgagatag gtgcctcact
     5161 gattaagcat tggtaactgt cagaccaagt ttactcatat atactttaga ttgatttaaa
     5221 acttcatttt taatttaaaa ggatctaggt gaagatcctt tttgataatc tcatgaccaa
     5281 aatcccttaa cgtgagtttt cgttccactg agcgtcagac cccgtagaaa agatcaaagg
     5341 atcttcttga gatccttttt ttctgcgcgt aatctgctgc ttgcaaacaa aaaaaccacc
     5401 gctaccagcg gtggtttgtt tgccggatca agagctacca actctttttc cgaaggtaac
     5461 tggcttcagc agagcgcaga taccaaatac tgttcttcta gtgtagccgt agttaggcca
     5521 ccacttcaag aactctgtag caccgcctac atacctcgct ctgctaatcc tgttaccagt
     5581 ggctgctgcc agtggcgata agtcgtgtct taccgggttg gactcaagac gatagttacc
     5641 ggataaggcg cagcggtcgg gctgaacggg gggttcgtgc acacagccca gcttggagcg
     5701 aacgacctac accgaactga gatacctaca gcgtgagcta tgagaaagcg ccacgcttcc
     5761 cgaagggaga aaggcggaca ggtatccggt aagcggcagg gtcggaacag gagagcgcac
     5821 gagggagctt ccagggggaa acgcctggta tctttatagt cctgtcgggt ttcgccacct
     5881 ctgacttgag cgtcgatttt tgtgatgctc gtcagggggg cggagcctat ggaaaaacgc
     5941 cagcaacgcg gcctttttac ggttcctggc cttttgctgg ccttttgctc acatgtcctg
     6001 caggcagctg cgcgctcgct cgctcactga ggccgcccg
//
