>Addgene plasmid #118975 | AAV-syn-GCaMP6m-XC | depositor partial sequence | sequence record 224895 | GCaMP6m-XC
CCGCCTGGCGGCGCGCGCCACCGCCGCCTCAGCACTGAAGGCGCGCTGACGTCACTCGCCGGTCCCCCGC
AAACTCCCCTTCCCGGCCACCTTGGTCGCGTCCGCGCCGCCGCCGGCCCAGCCGGACCGCACCACGCGAG
GCGCGAGATAGGGGGGCACGGGCGCGACCATCTGCGCTGCGGCGCCGGCGACTCAGCGCTGCCTCAGTCT
GCGGTGGGCAGCGGAGGAGTCGTGTCGTGCCTGAGAGCGCAGTCGAGAAGGTACCGGATCCGCCACCATG
GGCATGGACGAGCTGTACAAGGGTACCGCTGCAACCAAAATTCAGGCTGCCTTCCGTGGACACATAACAA
GGAAAAAGCTCAAAGACGAGAAGAAGGGTGCTGAATTCATGGGTTCTCATCATCATCATCATCATGGTAT
GGCTAGCATGACTGGTGGACAGCAAATGGGTCGGGATCTGTACGACGATGACGATAAGGATCTCGCCACC
ATGGTCGACTCATCACGTCGTAAGTGGAATAAGACAGGTCACGCAGTCAGAGCTATAGGTCGGCTGAGCT
CACTCGAGAACGTCTATATCAAGGCCGACAAGCAGAAGAACGGCATCAAGGCGAACTTCAAGATCCGCCA
CAACATCGAGGACGGCGGCGTGCAGCTCGCCTACCACTACCAGCAGAACACCCCCATCGGCGACGGCCCC
GTGCTGCTGCCCGACAACCACTACCTGAGCGTGCAGTCCAAACTTTCGAAAGACCCCAACGAGAAGCGCG
ATCACATGGTCCTGCTGGAGTTCGTGACCGCCGCCGGGATCACTCTCGGCATGGACGAGCTGTACAAGGG
CGGTACCGGAGGGAGCATGGTGAGCAAGGGCGAGGAGCTGTTCACCGGGGTGGTGCCCATCCTGGTCGAG
CTGGACGGCGACGTAAACGGCCACAAGTTCAGCGTGTCCGGCGAGGGTGAGGGCGATGCCACCTACGGCA
AGCTGACCCTGAAGTTCATCTGCACCACCGGCAAGCTGCCCGTGCCCTGGCCCACCCTCGTGACCACCCT
GACCTACGGCGTGCAGTGCTTCAGCCGCTACCCCGACCACATGAAGCAGCACGACTTCTTCAAGTCCGCC
ATGCCCGAAGGCTACATCCAGGAGCGCACCATCTTCTTCAAGGACGACGGCAACTACAAGACCCGCGCCG
AGGTGAAGTTCGAGGGCGACACCCTGGTGAACCGCATCGAGCTGAAGGGCATCGACTTCAAGGAGGACGG
CAACATCCTGGGGCACAAGCTGGAGTACAACCTGCCGGACCAACTGACTGAAGAGCAGATCGCAGAATTT
AAAGAGGCTTTCTCCCTATTTGACAAGGACGGGGATGGGACAATAACAACCAAGGAGCTGGGGACGGTGA
TGCGGTCTCTGGGGCAGAACCCCACAGAAGCAGAGCTGCAGGACATGATCAATGAAGTAGATGCCGACGG
TGACGGCACAATCGACTTCCCTGAGTTCCTGACAATGATGGCAAGAAAAGGGAGCTACAGGGACACGGAA
GAAGAAATTAGAGAAGCGTTCGGTGTGTTTGATAAGGATGGCAATGGCTACATCAGTGCAGCAGAGCTTC
GCCACGTGATGACAAACCTTGGAGAGAAGTTAACAGATGAAGAGGTTGATGAAATGATCAGGGAAGCAGA
CATCGATGGGGATGGTCAGGTAAACTACGAAGAGTTTGTACAAATGATGACAGCGAAGCTTGCTCTTAAG
TTGGCTGGACTTGATATTGGTTCTTAAGATATCAAGCTTATCGATAATCAACCTCTGGATTACAAAATTT
GTGAAAGATTGACTGGTATTCTTAACTATGTTGCTCCTTTTACGCTATGTGGATACGCTGCTTTAATGCC
TTTGTATCATGCTATTGCTTCCCGTATGGCTTTCATTTTCTCCTCCTTGTATAAATCCTGGTTGCTGTCT
CTTTATGAGGAGTTGTGGCCCGTTGTCAGGCAACGTGGCGTGGTGTGCACTGTGTTTGCTGACGCAACCC
CCACTGGTTGGGGCATTGCCACCACCTGTC
